Addgene plasmid #121470: pTJK513
Purpose: CEN LEU2 CNB1mutEF1
Depositing lab: Tami Kingsbury. Depositing organization: University of Maryland, Baltimore. Publication: Calcineurin Regulatory Subunit Calcium-Binding Domains Differentially Contribute to Calcineurin Signaling in Saccharomyces cerevisiae. Connolly S, Quasi-Woode D, Waldron L, Eberly C, Waters K, Muller EM, Kingsbury TJ. Genetics. 2018 Jul;209(3):801-813. doi: 10.1534/genetics.118.300911. Epub 2018 May 7. PubMed 29735720.
Backbone
  Vector backbone: pRS315
  Backbone size w/o insert (bp): 6018
  Vector type: Yeast CEN plasmid
  Selectable markers: LEU2
Growth in bacteria
  Bacterial resistance: Ampicillin, 100 μg/mL
  Growth temperature: 37°C
  Growth strain: DH5alpha
  Copy number: Unknown
Gene/Insert
  Gene/Insert name: CNB1mutEF1
  Species: S. cerevisiae (budding yeast)
  Mutation: Changed aspartic acid 34 to alanine
  GenBank ID: NM_001179756
  Entrez Gene: CNB1 (a.k.a. YKL190W, CRV1, YCN2)
  Promoter: Endogenous genomic promoter region
  Cloning method: Restriction Enzyme; 5′ cloning site XhoI (not destroyed); 3′ cloning site BamHI (not destroyed)
  Sequencing primers: 5′ T3 promoter primer; 3′ T7 promoter primer
Terms and licenses: Academic/Nonprofit Terms; Industry Terms: Not Available to Industry
How to cite: pTJK513 was a gift from Tami Kingsbury (Addgene plasmid # 121470 ; http://n2t.net/addgene:121470 ; RRID:Addgene_121470)
