[The description below was written by a language model from this plasmid's Addgene catalogue record and pLannotate feature annotations shown in this document.]
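Description:
pTJK513 is a low-copy yeast centromeric shuttle plasmid built on the pRS315 backbone for expressing a mutant allele of the Saccharomyces cerevisiae calcineurin regulatory subunit gene CNB1. In yeast it is maintained through a CEN6/ARS element, which gives stable, roughly single-copy segregation, and is selected by leucine prototrophy conferred by the LEU2 marker under its own promoter. In E. coli it replicates from a high-copy ColE1/pUC-type origin and is selected with ampicillin via the β-lactamase gene. An f1 origin is also present, along with the remnants of the pBluescript-style lacZα/lac promoter region that flanks the multiple cloning site. Short annotated fragments of rop, bom, lacI, NFS1 and another yeast ORF appear to be backbone or LEU2-flanking remnants rather than functional parts.

The insert, CNB1mutEF1, was cloned between XhoI and BamHI sites in the polylinker, which is bracketed by the T7 and T3 promoters used here as sequencing primer sites. The full sequence of 7,074 nt implies an insert of about 1 kb. Expression is driven by the endogenous CNB1 genomic promoter region rather than a heterologous promoter, so the allele should be expressed in a near-native manner. The feature table annotates the CNB1 coding region only as a partial match. The mutation changes aspartic acid 34 to alanine, and the allele name indicates that it targets the first EF-hand calcium-binding motif. Cnb1 confers calcium sensitivity on the calcium- and calmodulin-stimulated phosphatase calcineurin. Consistent with the associated study, the plasmid is suited to testing how individual calcium-binding domains of the regulatory subunit contribute to calcineurin signalling in yeast, presumably through comparison with wild-type and other EF-hand mutant alleles.
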