Features (pLannotate 1.2.2; 22 found; start..end, strand, type, name):
     24..42      +  promoter       T7 promoter: promoter for bacteriophage T7 RNA polymerase
     51..92      +  misc_feature   MCS (fragment): pBluescript multiple cloning site
    556..1026    +  CDS            CNB1 (fragment): CANB_YEAST - Also known as YCN2, YCNB. Experimental evidence at protein level: Swiss-Prot protein existence level 1. Regulatory subunit of calcineurin, a calcium-dependent, calmodulin stimulated protein phosphatase. Confers calcium sensitivity. From Saccharomyces cerevisiae (strain ATCC 204508 / S288c) (Baker's yeast).
   1185..1226    +  misc_feature   MCS (fragment): pBluescript multiple cloning site
   1238..1256    -  promoter       T3 promoter: promoter for bacteriophage T3 RNA polymerase
   1301..1317    -  protein_bind   lac operator: The lac repressor binds to the lac operator to inhibit transcription in E. coli. This inhibition can be relieved by adding lactose or isopropyl-β-D-thiogalactopyranoside (IPTG). lac repressor encoded by lacI
   1325..1355    -  promoter       lac promoter: promoter for the E. coli lac operon
   1370..1391    -  protein_bind   CAP binding site: CAP binding activates transcription in the presence of cAMP. E. coli catabolite activator protein
   1404..1496    -  CDS            lacI (fragment): lac repressor; lacI; The lac repressor binds to the lac operator to inhibit transcription in E. coli. This inhibition can be relieved by adding lactose or isopropyl-β-D-thiogalactopyranoside (IPTG).
   1679..2267    -  rep_origin     ori: high-copy-number ColE1/pMB1/pBR322/pUC origin of replication
   2438..3298    -  CDS            AmpR: β-lactamase; bla; confers resistance to ampicillin, carbenicillin, and related antibiotics
   3299..3403    -  promoter       AmpR promoter: bla
   3440..3943    +  misc_feature   CEN/ARS: S. cerevisiae CEN6 centromere fused to an autonomously replicating sequence
   4012..4047    +  CDS            rop (fragment): Rop protein, which maintains plasmids at low copy number; rop
   4149..4199    +  misc_feature   bom (fragment): basis of mobility region from pBR322
   4198..4314    +  CDS            NFS1 (fragment): NFS1_YEAST - Also known as SPL1 From Saccharomyces cerevisiae (strain ATCC 204508 / S288c) (Baker's yeast).
   4676..5770    -  CDS            LEU2: 3-isopropylmalate dehydrogenase, required for leucine biosynthesis; S. cerevisiae LEU2; yeast auxotrophic marker
   5771..6178    -  promoter       LEU2 promoter: S. cerevisiae LEU2
   6318..6395    -  CDS            YO192_YEAST (fragment): Experimental evidence at protein level: Swiss-Prot protein existence level 1. From Saccharomyces cerevisiae (strain ATCC 204508 / S288c) (Baker's yeast).
   6426..6478    +  misc_feature   bom (fragment): basis of mobility region from pBR322
   6506..6934    -  rep_origin     f1 ori (sequence partly withheld): f1 bacteriophage origin of replication; arrow indicates direction of (+) strand synthesis
   6938..21      -  CDS            lacZα (fragment) (across the origin): LacZα fragment of β-galactosidase; lacZ fragment
>Addgene plasmid #121470 | pTJK513 | addgene full sequence | sequence record 238933 | Addgene NGS Result
GTAAAACGACGGCCAGTGAATTGTAATACGACTCACTATAGGGCGAATTGGAGCTCCACCGCGGTGGCGG
CCGCTCTAGAACTAGTGGATCCACGCTATGAAAAAGGAAAACAAATGACTCTTATAATTTGTTTCCCTCG
ACTTCTCTATTTAAATCCAAGATTTTAACTAATAAACTATTTAATAATAAAACAATTAACTCTTTATATG
GAAGCCTTGGAAATTAGCCGCCAAAATGGGATATACATTCCGTGCGAAGTGACCGCGTGGAAGGCCGGGT
ATCATCTTAAAAATCACTAGTTTCTTTTTTAGCGGAATGCAATAAAGGTGCTTTGTGCTGGTGTGGTTTA
CACGGAACATCTAGTAGCTAAAACTTGGTAACTCAATGGTGATCAGAATCCATAGAAGCATTTTTATTTC
TTAAAATGGGTGCTGCTCCTTCCAAAATTGTGGATGGTCTTTTAGAAGATACAAATTGTATGTACACTTC
GGAGTGAGGAAAAGAAAGAAAGGGGAAATTAACCGATTTTACTAACACTGACACTTTGAACAGTTGATAG
AGATGAAATTGAAAGGTTAAGGAAGAGATTCATGAAATTAGCTAGAGATAGCTCAGGGTCTATTGATAAA
AATGAATTTATGAGCATTCCTGGCGTTTCGTCAAACCCTCTTGCTGGACGTATAATGGAGGTTTTCGATG
CTGATAATAGTGGGGACGTGGATTTTCAAGAGTTCATCACAGGATTATCCATTTTCAGTGGGCGTGGGTC
CAAGGACGAAAAGTTAAGATTCGCCTTCAAAATCTACGACATTGACAAGGACGGTTTCATATCCAATGGT
GAGTTGTTCATCGTGTTGAAGATTATGGTAGGTTCTAATCTGGACGATGAACAGCTGCAACAGATAGTAG
ATAGGACGATAGTGGAAAACGATAGCGACGGCGACGGACGTTTAAGTTTCGAGGAGTTTAAGAATGCTAT
CGAAACCACAGAAGTGGCCAAGAGTCTGACATTGCAATACGATGTGTAAGACTAGGGGACACTTCATTCA
TTTATGGTATGCCAATATTTTTAAGAAAAGAAGAATAATACGCGATATTGTTTTTTAAGGAAGGAACGCA
CACTCGCCCAGTTAGAGTGCTGATGATATATACATATATATATGTATATGTAACAAACAATAAGAAGCTT
ATCGATACCGTCGACCTCGAGGGGGGGCCCGGTACCAGCTTTTGTTCCCTTTAGTGAGGGTTAATTTCGA
GCTTGGCGTAATCATGGTCATAGCTGTTTCCTGTGTGAAATTGTTATCCGCTCACAATTCCACACAACAT
ACGAGCCGGAAGCATAAAGTGTAAAGCCTGGGGTGCCTAATGAGTGAGCTAACTCACATTAATTGCGTTG
CGCTCACTGCCCGCTTTCCAGTCGGGAAACCTGTCGTGCCAGCTGCATTAATGAATCGGCCAACGCGCGG
GGAGAGGCGGTTTGCGTATTGGGCGCTCTTCCGCTTCCTCGCTCACTGACTCGCTGCGCTCGGTCGTTCG
GCTGCGGCGAGCGGTATCAGCTCACTCAAAGGCGGTAATACGGTTATCCACAGAATCAGGGGATAACGCA
GGAAAGAACATGTGAGCAAAAGGCCAGCAAAAGGCCAGGAACCGTAAAAAGGCCGCGTTGCTGGCGTTTT
TCCATAGGCTCCGCCCCCCTGACGAGCATCACAAAAATCGACGCTCAAGTCAGAGGTGGCGAAACCCGAC
AGGACTATAAAGATACCAGGCGTTTCCCCCTGGAAGCTCCCTCGTGCGCTCTCCTGTTCCGACCCTGCCG
CTTACCGGATACCTGTCCGCCTTTCTCCCTTCGGGAAGCGTGGCGCTTTCTCATAGCTCACGCTGTAGGT
ATCTCAGTTCGGTGTAGGTCGTTCGCTCCAAGCTGGGCTGTGTGCACGAACCCCCCGTTCAGCCCGACCG
CTGCGCCTTATCCGGTAACTATCGTCTTGAGTCCAACCCGGTAAGACACGACTTATCGCCACTGGCAGCA
GCCACTGGTAACAGGATTAGCAGAGCGAGGTATGTAGGCGGTGCTACAGAGTTCTTGAAGTGGTGGCCTA
ACTACGGCTACACTAGAAGAACAGTATTTGGTATCTGCGCTCTGCTGAAGCCAGTTACCTTCGGAAAAAG
AGTTGGTAGCTCTTGATCCGGCAAACAAACCACCGCTGGTAGCGGTGGTTTTTTTGTTTGCAAGCAGCAG
ATTACGCGCAGAAAAAAAGGATCTCAAGAAGATCCTTTGATCTTTTCTACGGGGTCTGACGCTCAGTGGA
ACGAAAACTCACGTTAAGGGATTTTGGTCATGAGATTATCAAAAAGGATCTTCACCTAGATCCTTTTAAA
TTAAAAATGAAGTTTTAAATCAATCTAAAGTATATATGAGTAAACTTGGTCTGACAGTTACCAATGCTTA
ATCAGTGAGGCACCTATCTCAGCGATCTGTCTATTTCGTTCATCCATAGTTGCCTGACTCCCCGTCGTGT
AGATAACTACGATACGGGAGGGCTTACCATCTGGCCCCAGTGCTGCAATGATACCGCGAGACCCACGCTC
ACCGGCTCCAGATTTATCAGCAATAAACCAGCCAGCCGGAAGGGCCGAGCGCAGAAGTGGTCCTGCAACT
TTATCCGCCTCCATCCAGTCTATTAATTGTTGCCGGGAAGCTAGAGTAAGTAGTTCGCCAGTTAATAGTT
TGCGCAACGTTGTTGCCATTGCTACAGGCATCGTGGTGTCACGCTCGTCGTTTGGTATGGCTTCATTCAG
CTCCGGTTCCCAACGATCAAGGCGAGTTACATGATCCCCCATGTTGTGCAAAAAAGCGGTTAGCTCCTTC
GGTCCTCCGATCGTTGTCAGAAGTAAGTTGGCCGCAGTGTTATCACTCATGGTTATGGCAGCACTGCATA
ATTCTCTTACTGTCATGCCATCCGTAAGATGCTTTTCTGTGACTGGTGAGTACTCAACCAAGTCATTCTG
AGAATAGTGTATGCGGCGACCGAGTTGCTCTTGCCCGGCGTCAATACGGGATAATACCGCGCCACATAGC
AGAACTTTAAAAGTGCTCATCATTGGAAAACGTTCTTCGGGGCGAAAACTCTCAAGGATCTTACCGCTGT
TGAGATCCAGTTCGATGTAACCCACTCGTGCACCCAACTGATCTTCAGCATCTTTTACTTTCACCAGCGT
TTCTGGGTGAGCAAAAACAGGAAGGCAAAATGCCGCAAAAAAGGGAATAAGGGCGACACGGAAATGTTGA
ATACTCATACTCTTCCTTTTTCAATATTATTGAAGCATTTATCAGGGTTATTGTCTCATGAGCGGATACA
TATTTGAATGTATTTAGAAAAATAAACAAATAGGGGTTCCGCGCACATTTCCCCGAAAAGTGCCACCTGG
GTCCTTTTCATCACGTGCTATAAAAATAATTATAATTTAAATTTTTTAATATAAATATATAAATTAAAAA
TAGAAAGTAAAAAAAGAAATTAAAGAAAAAATAGTTTTTGTTTTCCGAAGATGTAAAAGACTCTAGGGGG
ATCGCCAACAAATACTACCTTTTATCTTGCTCTTCCTGCTCTCAGGTATTAATGCCGAATTGTTTCATCT
TGTCTGTGTAGAAGACCACACACGAAAATCCTGTGATTTTACATTTTACTTATCGTTAATCGAATGTATA
TCTATTTAATCTGCTTTTCTTGTCTAATAAATATATATGTAAAGTACGCTTTTTGTTGAAATTTTTTAAA
CCTTTGTTTATTTTTTTTTCTTCATTCCGTAACTCTTCTACCTTCTTTATTTACTTTCTAAAATCCAAAT
ACAAAACATAAAAATAAATAAACACAGAGTAAATTCCCAAATTATTCCATCATTAAAAGATACGAGGCGC
GTGTAAGTTACAGGCAAGCGATCCGTCCTAAGAAACCATTATTATCATGACATTAACCTATAAAAATAGG
CGTATCACGAGGCCCTTTCGTCTCGCGCGTTTCGGTGATGACGGTGAAAACCTCTGACACATGCAGCTCC
CGGAGACGGTCACAGCTTGTCTGTAAGCGGATGCCGGGAGCAGACAAGCCCGTCAGGGCGCGTCAGCGGG
TGTTGGCGGGTGTCGGGGCTGGCTTAACTATGCGGCATCAGAGCAGATTGTACTGAGAGTGCACCATATC
GACTACGTCGTTAAGGCCGTTTCTGACAGAGTAAAATTCTTGAGGGAACTTTCACCATTATGGGAAATGG
TTCAAGAAGGTATTGACTTAAACTCCATCAAATGGTCAGGTCATTGAGTGTTTTTTATTTGTTGTATTTT
TTTTTTTTTAGAGAAAATCCTCCAATATATAAATTAGGAATCATAGTTTCATGATTTTCTGTTACACCTA
ACTTTTTGTGTGGTGCCCTCCTCCTTGTCAATATTAATGTTAAAGTGCAATTCTTTTTCCTTATCACGTT
GAGCCATTAGTATCAATTTGCTTACCTGTATTCCTTTACATCCTCCTTTTTCTCCTTCTTGATAAATGTA
TGTAGATTGCGTATATAGTTTCGTCTACCCTATGAACATATTCCATTTTGTAATTTCGTGTCGTTTCTAT
TATGAATTTCATTTATAAAGTTTATGTACAAATATCATAAAAAAAGAGAATCTTTTTAAGCAAGGATTTT
CTTAACTTCTTCGGCGACAGCATCACCGACTTCGGTGGTACTGTTGGAACCACCTAAATCACCAGTTCTG
ATACCTGCATCCAAAACCTTTTTAACTGCATCTTCAATGGCCTTACCTTCTTCAGGCAAGTTCAATGACA
ATTTCAACATCATTGCAGCAGACAAGATAGTGGCGATAGGGTTGACCTTATTCTTTGGCAAATCTGGAGC
AGAACCGTGGCATGGTTCGTACAAACCAAATGCGGTGTTCTTGTCTGGCAAAGAGGCCAAGGACGCAGAT
GGCAACAAACCCAAGGAACCTGGGATAACGGAGGCTTCATCGGAGATGATATCACCAAACATGTTGCTGG
TGATTATAATACCATTTAGGTGGGTTGGGTTCTTAACTAGGATCATGGCGGCAGAATCAATCAATTGATG
TTGAACCTTCAATGTAGGGAATTCGTTCTTGATGGTTTCCTCCACAGTTTTTCTCCATAATCTTGAAGAG
GCCAAAACATTAGCTTTATCCAAGGACCAAATAGGCAATGGTGGCTCATGTTGTAGGGCCATGAAAGCGG
CCATTCTTGTGATTCTTTGCACTTCTGGAACGGTGTATTGTTCACTATCCCAAGCGACACCATCACCATC
GTCTTCCTTTCTCTTACCAAAGTAAATACCTCCCACTAATTCTCTGACAACAACGAAGTCAGTACCTTTA
GCAAATTGTGGCTTGATTGGAGATAAGTCTAAAAGAGAGTCGGATGCAAAGTTACATGGTCTTAAGTTGG
CGTACAATTGAAGTTCTTTACGGATTTTTAGTAAACCTTGTTCAGGTCTAACACTACCGGTACCCCATTT
AGGACCACCCACAGCACCTAACAAAACGGCATCAGCCTTCTTGGAGGCTTCCAGCGCCTCATCTGGAAGT
GGAACACCTGTAGCATCGATAGCAGCACCACCAATTAAATGATTTTCGAAATCGAACTTGACATTGGAAC
GAACATCAGAAATAGCTTTAAGAACCTTAATGGCTTCGGCTGTGATTTCTTGACCAACGTGGTCACCTGG
CAAAACGACGATCTTCTTAGGGGCAGACATTAGAATGGTATATCCTTGAAATATATATATATATATTGCT
GAAATGTAAAAGGTAAGAAAAGTTAGAAAGTAAGACGATTGCTAACCACCTATTGGAAAAAACAATAGGT
CCTTAAATAATATTGTCAACTTCAAGTATTGTGATGCAAGCATTTAGTCATGAACGCTTCTCTATTCTAT
ATGAAAAGCCGGTTCCGGCGCTCTCACCTTTCCTTTTTCTCCCAATTTTTCAGTTGAAAAAGGTATATGC
GTCAGGCGACCTCTGAAATTAACAAAAAATTTCCAGTCATCGAATTTGATTCTGTGCGATAGCGCCCCTG
TGTGTTCTCGTTATGTTGAGGAAAAAAATAATGGTTGCTAAGAGATTCGAACTCTTGCATCTTACGATAC
CTGAGTATTCCCACAGTTAACTGCGGTCAAGATATTTCTTGAATCAGGCGCCTTAGACCGCTCGGCCAAA
CAACCAATTACTTGTTGAGAAATAGAGTATAATTATCCTATAAATATAACGTTTTTGAACACACATGAAC
AAGGAAGTACAGGACAATTGATTTTGAAGAGAATGTGGATTTTGATGTAATTGTTGGGATTCCATTTTTA
ATAAGGCAATAATATTAGGTATGTAGATATACTAGAAGTTCTCCTCGACCGGTCGATATGCGGTGTGAAA
TACCGCACAGATGCGTAAGGAGAAAATACCGCATCAGGAAATTGTAAGCGTTAATATTTTGTTAAAATTC
GCGTTAAATTTTTGTTAAATCAGCTCATTTTTTAACCAATAGGCCGAAATCGGCAAAATCCCTTATAAAT
CAAAAGAATAGACCGAGATAGGGT
[37 nt withheld, positions 6605-6641]
AAAGAACGTGGACTCCAACGTCAAAGG
[49 nt withheld, positions 6669-6717]
T
[91 nt withheld, positions 6719-6809]
G
[124 nt withheld, positions 6811-6934]
CCATTCGCCATTCAGGCTGCGCAACTGTTGGGAAGGGCGATCGGTGCGGGCCTCTTCGCTATTACGCCAG
CTGGCGAAAGGGGGATGTGCTGCAAGGCGATTAAGTTGGGTAACGCCAGGGTTTTCCCAGTCACGACGTT
